>Addgene plasmid #202455 | pXPR_016-sgATF4-1 | addgene full sequence | sequence record 399221 | Addgene NGS Result
CGCTCGCCGCAGCCGAACGACCGAGCGCAGCGAGTCAGTGAGCGAGGAAGCGGAAGAGCGCCCAATACGC
AAACCGCCTCTCCCCGCGCGTTGGCCGATTCATTAATGCAGCTGGCACGACAGGTTTCCCGACTGGAAAG
CGGGCAGTGAGCGCAACGCAATTAATGTGAGTTAGCTCACTCATTAGGCACCCCAGGCTTTACACTTTAT
GCTTCCGGCTCGTATGTTGTGTGGAATTGTGAGCGGATAACAATTTCACACAGGAAACAGCTATGACCAT
GATTACGCCAAGCGCGCAATTAACCCTCACTAAAGGGAACAAAAGCTGGAGCTGCAAGCTTAATGTAGTC
TTATGCAATACTCTTGTAGTCTTGCAACATGGTAACGATGAGTTAGCAACATGCCTTACAAGGAGAGAAA
AAGCACCGTGCATGCCGATTGGTGGAAGTAAGGTGGTACGATCGTGCCTTATTAGGAAGGCAACAGACGG
GTCTGACATGGATTGGACGAACCACTGAATTGCCGCATTGCAGAGATATTGTATTTAAGTGCCTAGCTCG
ATACATAAACGGGTCTCTCTGGTTAGACCAGATCTGAGCCTGGGAGCTCTCTGGCTAACTAGGGAACCCA
CTGCTTAAGCCTCAATAAAGCTTGCCTTGAGTGCTTCAAGTAGTGTGTGCCCGTCTGTTGTGTGACTCTG
GTAACTAGAGATCCCTCAGACCCTTTTAGTCAGTGTGGAAAATCTCTAGCAGTGGCGCCCGAACAGGGAC
TTGAAAGCGAAAGGGAAACCAGAGGAGCTCTCTCGACGCAGGACTCGGCTTGCTGAAGCGCGCACGGCAA
GAGGCGAGGGGCGGCGACTGGTGAGTACGCCAAAAATTTTGACTAGCGGAGGCTAGAAGGAGAGAGATGG
GTGCGAGAGCGTCAGTATTAAGCGGGGGAGAATTAGATCGCGATGGGAAAAAATTCGGTTAAGGCCAGGG
GGAAAGAAAAAATATAAATTAAAACATATAGTATGGGCAAGCAGGGAGCTAGAACGATTCGCAGTTAATC
CTGGCCTGTTAGAAACATCAGAAGGCTGTAGACAAATACTGGGACAGCTACAACCATCCCTTCAGACAGG
ATCAGAAGAACTTAGATCATTATATAATACAGTAGCAACCCTCTATTGTGTGCATCAAAGGATAGAGATA
AAAGACACCAAGGAAGCTTTAGACAAGATAGAGGAAGAGCAAAACAAAAGTAAGACCACCGCACAGCAAG
CGGCCGCTGATCTTCAGACCTGGAGGAGGAGATATGAGGGACAATTGGAGAAGTGAATTATATAAATATA
AAGTAGTAAAAATTGAACCATTAGGAGTAGCACCCACCAAGGCAAAGAGAAGAGTGGTGCAGAGAGAAAA
AAGAGCAGTGGGAATAGGAGCTTTGTTCCTTGGGTTCTTGGGAGCAGCAGGAAGCACTATGGGCGCAGCG
TCAATGACGCTGACGGTACAGGCCAGACAATTATTGTCTGGTATAGTGCAGCAGCAGAACAATTTGCTGA
GGGCTATTGAGGCGCAACAGCATCTGTTGCAACTCACAGTCTGGGGCATCAAGCAGCTCCAGGCAAGAAT
CCTGGCTGTGGAAAGATACCTAAAGGATCAACAGCTCCTGGGGATTTGGGGTTGCTCTGGAAAACTCATT
TGCACCACTGCTGTGCCTTGGAATGCTAGTTGGAGTAATAAATCTCTGGAACAGATTTGGAATCACACGA
CCTGGATGGAGTGGGACAGAGAAATTAACAATTACACAAGCTTAATACACTCCTTAATTGAAGAATCGCA
AAACCAGCAAGAAAAGAATGAACAAGAATTATTGGAATTAGATAAATGGGCAAGTTTGTGGAATTGGTTT
AACATAACAAATTGGCTGTGGTATATAAAATTATTCATAATGATAGTAGGAGGCTTGGTAGGTTTAAGAA
TAGTTTTTGCTGTACTTTCTATAGTGAATAGAGTTAGGCAGGGATATTCACCATTATCGTTTCAGACCCA
CCTCCCAACCCCGAGGGGACCCAGAGAGGGCCTATTTCCCATGATTCCTTCATATTTGCATATACGATAC
AAGGCTGTTAGAGAGATAATTAGAATTAATTTGACTGTAAACACAAAGATATTAGTACAAAATACGTGAC
GTAGAAAGTAATAATTTCTTGGGTAGTTTGCAGTTTTAAAATTATGTTTTAAAATGGACTATCATATGCT
TACCGTAACTTGAAAGTATTTCGATTTCTTGGCTTTATATATCTTGTGGAAAGGACGAAACACCGAGATG
ACCTTCTGACCACGTGTTTTAGAGCTAGAAATAGCAAGTTAAAATAAGGCTAGTCCGTTATCAACTTGAA
AAAGTGGCACCGAGTCGGTGCTTTTTTACTAGTGGCGTAACTAGATCTTGAGACAAATGGCAGTATTCAT
CCACAATTTTAAAAGAAAAGGGGGGATTGGGGGGTACAGTGCAGGGGAAAGAATAGTAGACATAATAGCA
ACAGACATACAAACTAAAGAATTACAAAAACAAATTACAAAAATTCAAAATTTTCGGGTTTATTACAGGG
ACAGCAGAGATCCACTTTGGCGCCGGCTCGAGGGGGCCCGGGTGCAAAGATGGATAAAGTTTTAAACAGA
GAGGAATCTTTGCAGCTAATGGACCTTCTAGGTCTTGAAAGGAGTGGGAATTGGCTCCGGTGCCCGTCAG
TGGGCAGAGCGCACATCGCCCACAGTCCCCGAGAAGTTGGGGGGAGGGGTCGGCAATTGATCCGGTGCCT
AGAGAAGGTGGCGCGGGGTAAACTGGGAAAGTGATGTCGTGTACTGGCTCCGCCTTTTTCCCGAGGGTGG
GGGAGAACCGTATATAAGTGCAGTAGTCGCCGTGAACGTTCTTTTTCGCAACGGGTTTGCCGCCAGAACA
CAGGTAAGTGCCGTGTGTGGTTCCCGCGGGCCTGGCCTCTTTACGGGTTATGGCCCTTGCGTGCCTTGAA
TTACTTCCACCTGGCTGCAGTACGTGATTCTTGATCCCGAGCTTCGGGTTGGAAGTGGGTGGGAGAGTTC
GAGGCCTTGCGCTTAAGGAGCCCCTTCGCCTCGTGCTTGAGTTGAGGCCTGGCCTGGGCGCTGGGGCCGC
CGCGTGCGAATCTGGTGGCACCTTCGCGCCTGTCTCGCTGCTTTCGATAAGTCTCTAGCCATTTAAAATT
TTTGATGACCTGCTGCGACGCTTTTTTTCTGGCAAGATAGTCTTGTAAATGCGGGCCAAGATCTGCACAC
TGGTATTTCGGTTTTTGGGGCCGCGGGCGGCGACGGGGCCCGTGCGTCCCAGCGCACATGTTCGGCGAGG
CGGGGCCTGCGAGCGCGGCCACCGAGAATCGGACGGGGGTAGTCTCAAGCTGGCCGGCCTGCTCTGGTGC
CTGGCCTCGCGCCGCCGTGTATCGCCCCGCCCTGGGCGGCAAGGCTGGCCCGGTCGGCACCAGTTGCGTG
AGCGGAAAGATGGCCGCTTCCCGGCCCTGCTGCAGGGAGCTCAAAATGGAGGACGCGGCGCTCGGGAGAG
CGGGCGGGTGAGTCACCCACACAAAGGAAAAGGGCCTTTCCGTCCTCAGCCGTCGCTTCATGTGACTCCA
CGGAGTACCGGGCGCCGTCCAGGCACCTCGATTAGTTCTCGAGCTTTTGGAGTACGTCGTCTTTAGGTTG
GGGGGAGGGGTTTTATGCGATGGAGTTTCCCCACACTGAGTGGGTGGAGACTGAAGTTAGGCCAGCTTGG
CACTTGATGTAATTCTCCTTGGAATTTGCCCTTTTTGAGTTTGGATCTTGGTTCATTCTCAAGCCTCAGA
CAGTGGTTCAAAGTTTTTTTCTTCCATTTCAGGTGTCGTGACGTACGACCATGAAAAAGCCTGAACTCAC
CGCGACGTCTGTCGAGAAGTTTCTGATCGAAAAGTTCGACAGCGTGTCCGACCTGATGCAGCTCTCGGAG
GGCGAAGAATCTCGTGCTTTCAGCTTCGATGTAGGAGGGCGTGGATATGTCCTGCGGGTAAATAGCTGCG
CCGATGGTTTCTACAAAGATCGTTATGTTCATCGGCACTTTGCATCGGCCGCGCTCCCGATTCCGGAAGT
GCTTGACATTGGGGAATTCAGCGAGAGCCTGACCTATTGCATCTCCCGCCGTGCACAGGGTGTCACGTTG
CAAGACCTGCCTGAAACCGAACTGCCCGCTGTTCTGCAGCCGGTCGCGGAGGCCATGGATGCGATCGCTG
CGGCCGATCTTAGCCAGACGAGCGGGTTCGGCCCATTCGGACCGCAAGGAATCGGTCAATACACTACGTG
GCGTGATTTCATATGCGCGATTGCTGATCCCCATGTGTATCACTGGCAAACTGTGATGGACGACACCGTC
AGTGCGTCCGTCGCGCAGGCTCTCGATGAGCTGATGCTTTGGGCCGAGGACTGCCCCGAAGTCCGGCACC
TCGTGCACGCGGATTTCGGCTCCAACAATGTCCTGACGGACAATGGCCGCATAACAGCGGTCATTGACTG
GAGCGAGGCGATGTTCGGGGATTCCCAATACGAGGTCGCCAACATCTTCTTCTGGAGGCCGTGGTTGGCT
TGTATGGAGCAGCAGACGCGCTACTTCGAGCGGAGGCATCCGGAGCTTGCAGGATCGCCGCGGCTCCGGG
CGTATATGCTCCGCATTGGTCTTGACCAACTCTATCAGAGCTTGGTTGACGGCAATTTCGATGATGCAGC
TTGGGCGCAGGGTCGATGCGACGCAATCGTCCGATCCGGAGCCGGGACTGTCGGGCGTACACAAATCGCC
CGCAGAAGCGCGGCCGTCTGGACCGATGGCTGTGTAGAAGTACTCGCCGATAGTGGAAACCGACGCCCCA
GCACTCGTCCGAGGGCAAAGGAATAGTCGACGCGTTAAGTCGACAATCAACCTCTGGATTACAAAATTTG
TGAAAGATTGACTGGTATTCTTAACTATGTTGCTCCTTTTACGCTATGTGGATACGCTGCTTTAATGCCT
TTGTATCATGCTATTGCTTCCCGTATGGCTTTCATTTTCTCCTCCTTGTATAAATCCTGGTTGCTGTCTC
TTTATGAGGAGTTGTGGCCCGTTGTCAGGCAACGTGGCGTGGTGTGCACTGTGTTTGCTGACGCAACCCC
CACTGGTTGGGGCATTGCCACCACCTGTCAGCTCCTTTCCGGGACTTTCGCTTTCCCCCTCCCTATTGCC
ACGGCGGAACTCATCGCCGCCTGCCTTGCCCGCTGCTGGACAGGGGCTCGGCTGTTGGGCACTGACAATT
CCGTGGTGTTGTCGGGGAAATCATCGTCCTTTCCTTGGCTGCTCGCCTGTGTTGCCACCTGGATTCTGCG
CGGGACGTCCTTCTGCTACGTCCCTTCGGCCCTCAATCCAGCGGACCTTCCTTCCCGCGGCCTGCTGCCG
GCTCTGCGGCCTCTTCCGCGTCTTCGCCTTCGCCCTCAGACGAGTCGGATCTCCCTTTGGGCCGCCTCCC
CGCGTCGACTTTAAGACCAATGACTTACAAGGCAGCTGTAGATCTTAGCCACTTTTTAAAAGAAAAGGGG
GGACTGGAAGGGCTAATTCACTCCCAACGAAGACAAGATCTGCTTTTTGCTTGTACTGGGTCTCTCTGGT
TAGACCAGATCTGAGCCTGGGAGCTCTCTGGCTAACTAGGGAACCCACTGCTTAAGCCTCAATAAAGCTT
GCCTTGAGTGCTTCAAGTAGTGTGTGCCCGTCTGTTGTGTGACTCTGGTAACTAGAGATCCCTCAGACCC
TTTTAGTCAGTGTGGAAAATCTCTAGCAGTACGTATAGTAGTTCATGTCATCTTATTATTCAGTATTTAT
AACTTGCAAAGAAATGAATATCAGAGAGTGAGAGGAACTTGTTTATTGCAGCTTATAATGGTTACAAATA
AAGCAATAGCATCACAAATTTCACAAATAAAGCATTTTTTTCACTGCATTCTAGTTGTGGTTTGTCCAAA
CTCATCAATGTATCTTATCATGTCTGGCTCTAGCTATCCCGCCCCTAACTCCGCCCATCCCGCCCCTAAC
TCCGCCCAGTTCCGCCCATTCTCCGCCCCATGGCTGACTAATTTTTTTTATTTATGCAGAGGCCGAGGCC
GCCTCGGCCTCTGAGCTATTCCAGAAGTAGTGAGGAGGCTTTTTTGGAGGCCTAGGGACGTACCCAATTC
GCCCTATAGTGAGTCGTATTACGCGCGCTCACTGGCCGTCGTTTTACAACGTCGTGACTGGGAAAACCCT
GGCGTTACCCAACTTAATCGCCTTGCAGCACATCCCCCTTTCGCCAGCTGGCGTAATAGCGAAGAGGCCC
GCACCGATCGCCCTTCCCAACAGTTGCGCAGCCTGAATGGCGAATGGG
[124 nt withheld, positions 6419-6542]
C
[91 nt withheld, positions 6544-6634]
A
[49 nt withheld, positions 6636-6684]
CCTTTGACGTTGGAGTCCACGTTCTTT
[37 nt withheld, positions 6712-6748]
ACCCTATCTCGGTCTATTCTTTTGATTTATAAGGGATTTTGCCGATTTCGGCCTATTGGTTAAAAAATGA
GCTGATTTAACAAAAATTTAACGCGAATTTTAACAAAATATTAACGCTTACAATTTAGGTGGCACTTTTC
GGGGAAATGTGCGCGGAACCCCTATTTGTTTATTTTTCTAAATACATTCAAATATGTATCCGCTCATGAG
ACAATAACCCTGATAAATGCTTCAATAATATTGAAAAAGGAAGAGTATGAGTATTCAACATTTCCGTGTC
GCCCTTATTCCCTTTTTTGCGGCATTTTGCCTTCCTGTTTTTGCTCACCCAGAAACGCTGGTGAAAGTAA
AAGATGCTGAAGATCAGTTGGGTGCACGAGTGGGTTACATCGAACTGGATCTCAACAGCGGTAAGATCCT
TGAGAGTTTTCGCCCCGAAGAACGTTTTCCAATGATGAGCACTTTTAAAGTTCTGCTATGTGGCGCGGTA
TTATCCCGTATTGACGCCGGGCAAGAGCAACTCGGTCGCCGCATACACTATTCTCAGAATGACTTGGTTG
AGTACTCACCAGTCACAGAAAAGCATCTTACGGATGGCATGACAGTAAGAGAATTATGCAGTGCTGCCAT
AACCATGAGTGATAACACTGCGGCCAACTTACTTCTGACAACGATCGGAGGACCGAAGGAGCTAACCGCT
TTTTTGCACAACATGGGGGATCATGTAACTCGCCTTGATCGTTGGGAACCGGAGCTGAATGAAGCCATAC
CAAACGACGAGCGTGACACCACGATGCCTGTAGCAATGGCAACAACGTTGCGCAAACTATTAACTGGCGA
ACTACTTACTCTAGCTTCCCGGCAACAATTAATAGACTGGATGGAGGCGGATAAAGTTGCAGGACCACTT
CTGCGCTCGGCCCTTCCGGCTGGCTGGTTTATTGCTGATAAATCTGGAGCCGGTGAGCGTGGGTCTCGCG
GTATCATTGCAGCACTGGGGCCAGATGGTAAGCCCTCCCGTATCGTAGTTATCTACACGACGGGGAGTCA
GGCAACTATGGATGAACGAAATAGACAGATCGCTGAGATAGGTGCCTCACTGATTAAGCATTGGTAACTG
TCAGACCAAGTTTACTCATATATACTTTAGATTGATTTAAAACTTCATTTTTAATTTAAAAGGATCTAGG
TGAAGATCCTTTTTGATAATCTCATGACCAAAATCCCTTAACGTGAGTTTTCGTTCCACTGAGCGTCAGA
CCCCGTAGAAAAGATCAAAGGATCTTCTTGAGATCCTTTTTTTCTGCGCGTAATCTGCTGCTTGCAAACA
AAAAAACCACCGCTACCAGCGGTGGTTTGTTTGCCGGATCAAGAGCTACCAACTCTTTTTCCGAAGGTAA
CTGGCTTCAGCAGAGCGCAGATACCAAATACTGTTCTTCTAGTGTAGCCGTAGTTAGGCCACCACTTCAA
GAACTCTGTAGCACCGCCTACATACCTCGCTCTGCTAATCCTGTTACCAGTGGCTGCTGCCAGTGGCGAT
AAGTCGTGTCTTACCGGGTTGGACTCAAGACGATAGTTACCGGATAAGGCGCAGCGGTCGGGCTGAACGG
GGGGTTCGTGCACACAGCCCAGCTTGGAGCGAACGACCTACACCGAACTGAGATACCTACAGCGTGAGCT
ATGAGAAAGCGCCACGCTTCCCGAAGGGAGAAAGGCGGACAGGTATCCGGTAAGCGGCAGGGTCGGAACA
GGAGAGCGCACGAGGGAGCTTCCAGGGGGAAACGCCTGGTATCTTTATAGTCCTGTCGGGTTTCGCCACC
TCTGACTTGAGCGTCGATTTTTGTGATGCTCGTCAGGGGGGCGGAGCCTATGGAAAAACGCCAGCAACGC
GGCCTTTTTACGGTTCCTGGCCTTTTGCTGGCCTTTTGCTCACATGTTCTTTCCTGCGTTATCCCCTGAT
TCTGTGGATAACCGTATTACCGCCTTTGAGTGAGCTGATAC
Features (pLannotate 1.2.2; 30 found; start..end, strand, type, name):
      1..56      +  rep_origin     RSF ori (fragment): Plasmids containing the RSF 1030 origin of replication can be propagated in E. coli cells that contain additional plasmids with compatible origins.
     58..150     +  CDS            lacI (fragment): lac repressor; lacI; The lac repressor binds to the lac operator to inhibit transcription in E. coli. This inhibition can be relieved by adding lactose or isopropyl-β-D-thiogalactopyranoside (IPTG).
    163..184     +  protein_bind   CAP binding site: CAP binding activates transcription in the presence of cAMP. E. coli catabolite activator protein
    199..229     +  promoter       lac promoter: promoter for the E. coli lac operon
    237..253     +  protein_bind   lac operator: The lac repressor binds to the lac operator to inhibit transcription in E. coli. This inhibition can be relieved by adding lactose or isopropyl-β-D-thiogalactopyranoside (IPTG). lac repressor encoded by lacI
    298..316     +  promoter       T3 promoter: promoter for bacteriophage T3 RNA polymerase
    344..570     +  promoter       RSV promoter: Rous sarcoma virus enhancer/promoter
    571..751     +  LTR            5' LTR (truncated): truncated 5' long terminal repeat (LTR) from HIV-1
    798..923     +  misc_feature   HIV-1 Ψ: packaging signal of human immunodeficiency virus type 1
    907..1270    +  CDS            HIV-1 gag (fragment): gag protein from human immunodeficiency virus 1; gag
   1416..1649    +  misc_feature   RRE: The Rev response element (RRE) of HIV-1 allows for Rev-dependent mRNA export from the nucleus to the cytoplasm.
   2026..2052    +  CDS            Rev (fragment): human immunodeficiency virus 1 (HIV-1) Rev protein; rev; enhances nuclear export of unspliced and incompletely spliced viral mRNAs
   2056..2296    +  promoter       U6 promoter: RNA polymerase III promoter for human U6 snRNA
   2326..2401    +  misc_RNA       gRNA scaffold: guide RNA scaffold for the Streptococcus pyogenes CRISPR/Cas9 system
   2457..2574    +  misc_feature   cPPT/CTS: central polypurine tract and central termination sequence of HIV-1
   2640..2706    +  CDS            small t antigen (fragment): SV40 (simian virus 40) small t antigen
   2732..2943    +  promoter       EF-1α core promoter: core promoter for human elongation factor EF-1α
   2944..3882    +  intron         EF-1α intron A: intron upstream of the start codon of human EF-1α
   3901..4926    +  CDS            HygR: aminoglycoside phosphotransferase from E. coli; aph(4)-Ia; confers resistance to hygromycin
   4945..5533    +  misc_feature   WPRE: woodchuck hepatitis virus posttranscriptional regulatory element
   5584..5603    +  misc_feature   cPPT/CTS (fragment): central polypurine tract and central termination sequence of HIV-1
   5605..5838    +  LTR            3' LTR (ΔU3): self-inactivating 3' long terminal repeat (LTR) from HIV-1
   5916..6037    +  polyA_signal   SV40 poly(A) signal: SV40 polyadenylation signal
   6077..6212    +  rep_origin     SV40 ori: SV40 origin of replication
   6233..6251    -  promoter       T7 promoter: promoter for bacteriophage T7 RNA polymerase
   6259..6414    +  CDS            lacZα (fragment): LacZα fragment of β-galactosidase; lacZ fragment
   6419..6847    +  rep_origin     f1 ori (sequence partly withheld): f1 bacteriophage origin of replication; arrow indicates direction of (+) strand synthesis
   6900..7004    +  promoter       AmpR promoter: bla
   7005..7865    +  CDS            AmpR: β-lactamase; bla; confers resistance to ampicillin, carbenicillin, and related antibiotics
   8036..8624    +  rep_origin     ori: high-copy-number ColE1/pMB1/pBR322/pUC origin of replication
