[The description below was written by a language model from this plasmid's Addgene catalogue record and pLannotate feature annotations shown in this document.]
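Description:
pXPR_016-sgATF4-1 is a third-generation-style, self-inactivating HIV-1 lentiviral plasmid (8,749 nt in the sequenced record) for delivering a single guide RNA against human ATF4 into mammalian cells. It is propagated in E. coli as a high-copy plasmid through a ColE1/pUC-type origin with ampicillin selection (AmpR under its own bla promoter). The backbone also carries an f1 origin, an SV40 origin and poly(A) signal, and remnants of lac and phage-promoter cloning elements. The viral transfer cassette begins with an RSV promoter fused to a truncated 5' LTR, which drives genomic RNA production independently of Tat. It continues through the Ψ packaging signal with a gag fragment, the RRE for Rev-dependent nuclear export, and a cPPT/CTS, and ends in a ΔU3 3' LTR that disables LTR promoter activity after integration.

The payload consists of two expression units. A human U6 RNA polymerase III promoter transcribes the ATF4-targeting spacer joined to the Streptococcus pyogenes Cas9 guide RNA scaffold. No Cas9 coding sequence is annotated, so the nuclease must be supplied separately, for example in Cas9-expressing cells. Downstream, an EF-1α core promoter with its intron A drives a selection marker, followed by WPRE to enhance transcript expression. The catalogue entry lists puromycin as the selectable marker and pXPR_003 as the backbone, whereas the feature table annotates a hygromycin resistance gene (HygR) at this position. The sequenced record therefore indicates hygromycin selection, and the discrepancy should be kept in mind. The stated purpose is simply expression of an ATF4 guide RNA, consistent with CRISPR disruption of ATF4 in human cells.
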