Addgene plasmid #202455: pXPR_016-sgATF4-1
Purpose: Expression of a guide RNA targeting ATF4
Depositing lab: William Hahn. Depositing organization: Dana-Farber Cancer Institute. Publication: A Ubiquitination Cascade Regulating the Integrated Stress Response and Survival in Carcinomas. Cervia LD, Shibue T, Borah AA, Gaeta B, He L, Leung L, Li N, Moyer SM, Shim BH, Dumont N, Gonzalez A, Bick NR, Kazachkova M, Dempster JM, Krill-Burger JM, Piccioni F, Udeshi ND, Olive ME, Carr SA, Root DE, McFarland JM, Vazquez F, Hahn WC. Cancer Discov. 2023 Mar 1;13(3):766-795. doi: 10.1158/2159-8290.CD-22-1230. PubMed 36576405.
Backbone
  Vector backbone: pXPR_003
  Vector type: Mammalian Expression, Lentiviral, CRISPR
  Selectable markers: Puromycin
Growth in bacteria
  Bacterial resistance: Ampicillin, 100 μg/mL
  Growth temperature: 37°C
  Growth strain: NEB Stable
  Copy number: High Copy
Gene/Insert
  Gene/Insert name: ATF4 gRNA
  gRNA/shRNA sequence: AGATGACCTTCTGACCACGT
  Species: H. sapiens (human)
  Entrez Gene: ATF4 (a.k.a. CREB-2, CREB2, TAXREB67, TXREB)
  Promoter: hU6
  Cloning method: Restriction Enzyme; 5′ cloning site unknown (unknown if destroyed)
Terms and licenses: Academic/Nonprofit Terms; Industry Terms: Not Available to Industry
How to cite: pXPR_016-sgATF4-1 was a gift from William Hahn (Addgene plasmid # 202455 ; http://n2t.net/addgene:202455 ; RRID:Addgene_202455)
